>Addgene plasmid #41847 | psiCheck-DNAJA43'UTR | depositor partial sequence | sequence record 56598 | DNAJA4 3'UTR
CGTGGTGCGGGGCAGCGTGGCCCCACCGGACTAGCACATGATGAATGTAAAGTTGGCACAATGAAAATGA
CATCGCTTTAATGGCCTTGTGTTTGGGATGTCCTGTGTATGTGTTCAGCATTCTTAATTGCTGAGTGTCT
TTTTGGCTTTTCTTTTGGTTGTAACTTAAGTTATAGCTTAATTTATATTTAAATGTTTTAAGTATAAATC
ACCTCTAGTCTGCATATGGAATCTGTTCATTTCTATTTTCAGGATATACTTTTGAGATGTCAGTGATTGC
ACCAACACTTTGTGCTTCTAGTGGCTTTGCCATAATTCAGTGTCACCAATAAGGCACAGCCCAGTTAGCA
GCTTAGCCCCCCTAGCAAACCCCAAGGCACAAAGTGGGCATCCTGACTCATCTCTAGGTCTGTGGTTTCT
CCCCTCTTCCCTTGGCAGAGTTATTGAGGGCATGATCTCAGGGCTGCTAAGATAACATTTCTGAGGATTC
TAGATGATCCTCTTAAAGAATAAAAGCACATCCGTGGATCGGACATGGCTGCATGTGCCTGCTTAACAGG
GCCAACTTAGTTCCTACTGTTCTGTGCCCTTCAGTGGATGGAACGTGAGTGTCTGATCATCTCTCTTGGA
AGTTTTCTGAACCTTCCAAGCTCTGTGGTGAGGACAAACCAGTGTTTGAATCATATGCTGATAACTGTTT
GCCTGTGACCCTCACACCTTGTTCTTCAGGGTTTTAATGATTTTCTGTTGACAACTTTTGCAATGCTTTC
CCACCAAAGTGCTTACTTGTAAAGAAAACTAAATCCTTCTGTGTCCCCGGCAGCCTCAGTGCAGCAACAG
AAGCCAAGGGAGAATGCTGCTGGTTTGGCCCATGGCACAGCCAGCTTCTCTGACCAGTAATCCGGGGTGA
CTTGAGGGTCTGCAAAGGCATAGAACTCCCCAGTGTTTTCCACCTCATTCTCCCAGATTGAGCTCCCTTC
CAAAGGATCGTTCCTCTCATTGCACAGCCATATTACAAAGGGTTTCCTGCTCAAGTGATGTTTTGGTAAG
AACTTCGCTGAGTTCCACTGTGGATTACAGTTTGTATGGACTACTACTGTAAATTATAGCTTGTTTGGAG
GGATATTAGTCATTATTTTATTCATGACAGGTAGACTACAATTCGAACTTAGGGTTACCTCAGTCTTTAG
CCATTACTGCTTATTTCTTTTCCCCAAGTCACAAAAAACTTGTAAGCTGCTGGGTTAAAGCAGAGGCCAC
CTGTCAGATCTACCCTACCCTTATTTGGTTACATGGCACCTGAGAGTTTCACTCAGACCAGGGATCTTCC
TTAGGAGGGTCAAAGTGCAGATCAGACCATGCAGGTAAGGTGAACCAGCTGCACGGACCAGGTTCCCGCA
AAACATTGCCAGCTAGTGAGGCATAATTTGCTCAAAGTATAGAAACAGCCCACCTGTGCCCACTTTGACC
ATTGGTGAGGATAGATATAAAATCACTTCTTCCAACGAAGCCTAGGTGAAAATCTATTTATAAATGGACC
ACAACTCTGGGGTGTCGTTTTTGTGCTGTGACTTCCTAATTATTGCTAAAGAACTACTGTTTAGTTGGTA
ATGGTGTAAAATTACATTCAGCTCCTTCTTGTCATATAAAAGGAATTTGGAGGGTGTCGCTTAAAATTTT
ATTCCACCTGTACATTTGTCACTTTAAAATTAAAATTGAGCTGGTATGAGAGATAA
