>Addgene plasmid #41847 | psiCheck-DNAJA43'UTR | addgene partial sequence | sequence record 57609 | RenLuc3F 5'-GTACATCAAGAGCTTCGTGG-3'
ATTCTAGGCGATCGCTCGAGCGTGGTGCGGGGCAGCGTGGCCCCACCGGACTAGCACATGATGAATGTAA
AGTTGGCACAATGAAAATGACATCGCTTTAATGGCCTTGTGTTTGGGATGTCCTGTGTATGTGTTCAGCA
TTCTTAATTGCTGAGTGTCTTTTTGGCTTTTCTTTTGGTTGTAACTTAAGTTATAGCTTAATTTATATTT
AAATGTTTTAAGTATAAATCACCTCTAGTCTGCATATGGAATCTGTTCATTTCTATTTTCAGGATATACT
TTTGAGATGTCAGTGATTGCACCAACACTTTGTGCTTCTAGTGGCTTTGCCATAATTCAGTGTCACCAAT
AAGGCACAGCCCAGTTAGCAGCTTAGCCCCCCTAGCAAACCCCAAGGCACAAAGTGGGCATCCTGACTCA
TCTCTAGGTCTGTGGTTTCTCCCCTCTTCCCTTGGCAGAGTTATTGAGGGCATGATCTCAGGGCTGCTAA
GATAACATTTCTGAGGATTCTAGATGATCCTCTTAAAGAATAAAAGCACATCCGTGGATCGGACATGGCT
GCATGTGCCTGCTTAACAGGGCCAACTTAGTTCCTACTGTTCTGTGCCCTTCAGTGGATGGAACGTGAGT
GTCTGATCATCTCTCTTGGAAGTTTTCTGAACCTTCCAAGCTCTGTGGTGAGGACAAACCAGTGTTTGAA
TCATATGCTGATAACTGTTTGCCTGTGACCCTCACACCTTGTTCTTCAGGGTTTTAATGATTTTCTGTTG
ACAACTTTTGCAATGCTTTCCCACCAAAGTGCTTACTTGTAAAGAAAACTAAATCCTTCTGTGTCCCCGG
CAGCCTCAGTGCAGCAACAGAAGCCAA
