[The description below was written by a language model from this plasmid's Addgene catalogue record.]
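Description:
psiCheck-DNAJA43'UTR is a dual-luciferase reporter plasmid built on the commercial psiCheck2 backbone and intended for transfection into mammalian cells to measure post-transcriptional regulation acting through a 3′ untranslated region. It is propagated in E. coli as a high-copy plasmid under ampicillin selection. The record lists a backbone of about 6.2 kb, an insert of 1,736 bp and a total size of about 9 kb; these figures do not add up exactly, so the total is best treated as approximate. No feature table is provided, so the promoters, polyadenylation signals and origin are not itemised in the record.

The payload is the full-length 3′UTR of human DNAJA4, placed immediately downstream of the Renilla luciferase coding sequence by restriction cloning between an XhoI site and what the record writes as "No1" (presumably NotI), both of which are retained. In this arrangement the Renilla transcript carries the DNAJA4 3′UTR, so any factor that binds that UTR and alters mRNA stability or translation, such as a microRNA, changes the Renilla signal. As a dual-luciferase vector, psiCheck2 also carries an independently expressed firefly luciferase cassette on the same plasmid, which serves as an internal control so that Renilla activity can be normalised for transfection efficiency and cell number.

The associated publication concerns convergent multi-microRNA targeting in melanoma metastasis and angiogenesis, which is consistent with using this construct to test whether candidate microRNAs directly target DNAJA4 through its 3′UTR. The record does not name the specific microRNAs or describe any mutated binding sites in this version.
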