Addgene plasmid #41847: psiCheck-DNAJA43'UTR
Depositing lab: Sohail Tavazoie. Depositing organization: Rockefeller University. Publication: Convergent Multi-miRNA Targeting of ApoE Drives LRP1/LRP8-Dependent Melanoma Metastasis and Angiogenesis. Pencheva N, Tran H, Buss C, Huh D, Drobnjak M, Busam K, Tavazoie SF. Cell. 2012 Nov 21;151(5):1068-82. doi: 10.1016/j.cell.2012.10.028. Epub 2012 Nov 8. PubMed 23142051.
Backbone
  Vector backbone: psiCheck2
  Backbone manufacturer: Promega
  Backbone size w/o insert (bp): 6200
  Total vector size (bp): 9000
  Vector type: Luciferase
Growth in bacteria
  Bacterial resistance: Ampicillin, 100 μg/mL
  Growth temperature: 37°C
  Growth strain: DH5alpha
  Copy number: High Copy
Gene/Insert
  Gene/Insert name: DNAJA4 3'UTR
  Species: H. sapiens (human)
  Insert size (bp): 1736
  GenBank ID: NM_001130183
  Entrez Gene: DNAJA4 (a.k.a. MST104, MSTP104, PRO1472)
  Cloning method: Restriction Enzyme; 5′ cloning site Xho1 (not destroyed); 3′ cloning site No1 (not destroyed)
  Sequencing primers: 5′ GTACATCAAGAGCTTCGTGG; 3′ AAGACTCATTTAGATCCTCACAC
Terms and licenses: Academic/Nonprofit Terms; Industry Terms: Not Available to Industry
Depositor comments: Full-length 3′UTR of DNAJA4 was cloned downstream of a renilla luciferase reporter into the psiCheck2 dual luciferase reporter vector
How to cite: psiCheck-DNAJA43'UTR was a gift from Sohail Tavazoie (Addgene plasmid # 41847 ; http://n2t.net/addgene:41847 ; RRID:Addgene_41847)
